>Addgene plasmid #205138 | pJV0042 | addgene full sequence | sequence record 409756 | Addgene NGS Result
TGGCGAATGGG
[124 nt withheld, positions 12-135]
C
[91 nt withheld, positions 137-227]
A
[49 nt withheld, positions 229-277]
CCTTTGACGTTGGAGTCCACGTTCTTT
[37 nt withheld, positions 305-341]
ACCCTATCTCGGTCTATTCTTTTGATTTATAAGGGATTTTGCCGATTTCGGCCTATTGGTTAAAAAATGA
GCTGATTTAACAAAAATTTAACGCGAATTTTAACAAAATATTAACGCTTACAATTTAGGTGGCACTTTTC
GGGGAAATGTGCGCGGAACCCCTATTTGTTTATTTTTCTAAATACATTCAAATATGTATCCGCTCATGAA
TTAATTCTTAGAAAAACTCATCGAGCATCAAATGAAACTGCAATTTATTCATATCAGGATTATCAATACC
ATATTTTTGAAAAAGCCGTTTCTGTAATGAAGGAGAAAACTCACCGAGGCAGTTCCATAGGATGGCAAGA
TCCTGGTATCGGTCTGCGATTCCGACTCGTCCAACATCAATACAACCTATTAATTTCCCCTCGTCAAAAA
TAAGGTTATCAAGTGAGAAATCACCATGAGTGACGACTGAATCCGGTGAGAATGGCAAAAGTTTATGCAT
TTCTTTCCAGACTTGTTCAACAGGCCAGCCATTACGCTCGTCATCAAAATCACTCGCATCAACCAAACCG
TTATTCATTCGTGATTGCGCCTGAGCGAGACGAAATACGCGATCGCTGTTAAAAGGACAATTACAAACAG
GAATCGAATGCAACCGGCGCAGGAACACTGCCAGCGCATCAACAATATTTTCACCTGAATCAGGATATTC
TTCTAATACCTGGAATGCTGTTTTCCCGGGGATCGCAGTGGTGAGTAACCATGCATCATCAGGAGTACGG
ATAAAATGCTTGATGGTCGGAAGAGGCATAAATTCCGTCAGCCAGTTTAGTCTGACCATCTCATCTGTAA
CATCATTGGCAACGCTACCTTTGCCATGTTTCAGAAACAACTCTGGCGCATCGGGCTTCCCATACAATCG
ATAGATTGTCGCACCTGATTGCCCGACATTATCGCGAGCCCATTTATACCCATATAAATCAGCATCCATG
TTGGAATTTAATCGCGGCCTAGAGCAAGACGTTTCCCGTTGAATATGGCTCATAACACCCCTTGTATTAC
TGTTTATGTAAGCAGACAGTTTTATTGTTCATGACCAAAATCCCTTAACGTGAGTTTTCGTTCCACTGAG
CGTCAGACCCCGTAGAAAAGATCAAAGGATCTTCTTGAGATCCTTTTTTTCTGCGCGTAATCTGCTGCTT
GCAAACAAAAAAACCACCGCTACCAGCGGTGGTTTGTTTGCCGGATCAAGAGCTACCAACTCTTTTTCCG
AAGGTAACTGGCTTCAGCAGAGCGCAGATACCAAATACTGTCCTTCTAGTGTAGCCGTAGTTAGGCCACC
ACTTCAAGAACTCTGTAGCACCGCCTACATACCTCGCTCTGCTAATCCTGTTACCAGTGGCTGCTGCCAG
TGGCGATAAGTCGTGTCTTACCGGGTTGGACTCAAGACGATAGTTACCGGATAAGGCGCAGCGGTCGGGC
TGAACGGGGGGTTCGTGCACACAGCCCAGCTTGGAGCGAACGACCTACACCGAACTGAGATACCTACAGC
GTGAGCTATGAGAAAGCGCCACGCTTCCCGAAGGGAGAAAGGCGGACAGGTATCCGGTAAGCGGCAGGGT
CGGAACAGGAGAGCGCACGAGGGAGCTTCCAGGGGGAAACGCCTGGTATCTTTATAGTCCTGTCGGGTTT
CGCCACCTCTGACTTGAGCGTCGATTTTTGTGATGCTCGTCAGGGGGGCGGAGCCTATGGAAAAACGCCA
GCAACGCGGCCTTTTTACGGTTCCTGGCCTTTTGCTGGCCTTTTGCTCACATGTTCTTTCCTGCGTTATC
CCCTGATTCTGTGGATAACCGTATTACCGCCTTTGAGTGAGCTGATACCGCTCGCCGCAGCCGAACGACC
GAGCGCAGCGAGTCAGTGAGCGAGGAAGCGGAAGAGCGCCTGATGCGGTATTTTCTCCTTACGCATCTGT
GCGGTATTTCACACCGCAATGGTGCACTCTCAGTACAATCTGCTCTGATGCCGCATAGTTAAGCCAGTAT
ACACTCCGCTATCGCTACGTGACTGGGTCATGGCTGCGCCCCGACACCCGCCAACACCCGCTGACGCGCC
CTGACGGGCTTGTCTGCTCCCGGCATCCGCTTACAGACAAGCTGTGACCGTCTCCGGGAGCTGCATGTGT
CAGAGGTTTTCACCGTCATCACCGAAACGCGCGAGGCAGCTGCGGTAAAGCTCATCAGCGTGGTCGTGAA
GCGATTCACAGATGTCTGCCTGTTCATCCGCGTCCAGCTCGTTGAGTTTCTCCAGAAGCGTTAATGTCTG
GCTTCTGATAAAGCGGGCCATGTTAAGGGCGGTTTTTTCCTGTTTGGTCACTGATGCCTCCGTGTAAGGG
GGATTTCTGTTCATGGGGGTAATGATACCGATGAAACGAGAGAGGATGCTCACGATACGGGTTACTGATG
ATGAACATGCCCGGTTACTGGAACGTTGTGAGGGTAAACAACTGGCGGTATGGATGCGGCGGGACCAGAG
AAAAATCACTCAGGGTCAATGCCAGCGCTTCGTTAATACAGATGTAGGTGTTCCACAGGGTAGCCAGCAG
CATCCTGCGATGCAGATCCGGAACATAATGGTGCAGGGCGCTGACTTCCGCGTTTCCAGACTTTACGAAA
CACGGAAACCGAAGACCATTCATGTTGTTGCTCAGGTCGCAGACGTTTTGCAGCAGCAGTCGCTTCACGT
TCGCTCGCGTATCGGTGATTCATTCTGCTAACCAGTAAGGCAACCCCGCCAGCCTAGCCGGGTCCTCAAC
GACAGGAGCACGATCATGCGCACCCGTGGGGCCGCCATGCCGGCGATAATGGCCTGCTTCTCGCCGAAAC
GTTTGGTGGCGGGACCAGTGACGAAGGCTTGAGCGAGGGCGTGCAAGATTCCGAATACCGCAAGCGACAG
GCCGATCATCGTCGCGCTCCAGCGAAAGCGGTCCTCGCCGAAAATGACCCAGAGCGCTGCCGGCACCTGT
CCTACGAGTTGCATGATAAAGAAGACAGTCATAAGTGCGGCGACGATAGTCATGCCCCGCGCCCACCGGA
AGGAGCTGACTGGGTTGAAGGCTCTCAAGGGCATCGGTCGAGATCCCGGTGCCTAATGAGTGAGCTAACT
TACATTAATTGCGTTGCGCTCACTGCCCGCTTTCCAGTCGGGAAACCTGTCGTGCCAGCTGCATTAATGA
ATCGGCCAACGCGCGGGGAGAGGCGGTTTGCGTATTGGGCGCCAGGGTGGTTTTTCTTTTCACCAGTGAG
ACGGGCAACAGCTGATTGCCCTTCACCGCCTGGCCCTGAGAGAGTTGCAGCAAGCGGTCCACGCTGGTTT
GCCCCAGCAGGCGAAAATCCTGTTTGATGGTGGTTAACGGCGGGATATAACATGAGCTGTCTTCGGTATC
GTCGTATCCCACTACCGAGATATCCGCACCAACGCGCAGCCCGGACTCGGTAATGGCGCGCATTGCGCCC
AGCGCCATCTGATCGTTGGCAACCAGCATCGCAGTGGGAACGATGCCCTCATTCAGCATTTGCATGGTTT
GTTGAAAACCGGACATGGCACTCCAGTCGCCTTCCCGTTCCGCTATCGGCTGAATTTGATTGCGAGTGAG
ATATTTATGCCAGCCAGCCAGACGCAGACGCGCCGAGACAGAACTTAATGGGCCCGCTAACAGCGCGATT
TGCTGGTGACCCAATGCGACCAGATGCTCCACGCCCAGTCGCGTACCGTCTTCATGGGAGAAAATAATAC
TGTTGATGGGTGTCTGGTCAGAGACATCAAGAAATAACGCCGGAACATTAGTGCAGGCAGCTTCCACAGC
AATGGCATCCTGGTCATCCAGCGGATAGTTAATGATCAGCCCACTGACGCGTTGCGCGAGAAGATTGTGC
ACCGCCGCTTTACAGGCTTCGACGCCGCTTCGTTCTACCATCGACACCACCACGCTGGCACCCAGTTGAT
CGGCGCGAGATTTAATCGCCGCGACAATTTGCGACGGCGCGTGCAGGGCCAGACTGGAGGTGGCAACGCC
AATCAGCAACGACTGTTTGCCCGCCAGTTGTTGTGCCACGCGGTTGGGAATGTAATTCAGCTCCGCCATC
GCCGCTTCCACTTTTTCCCGCGTTTTCGCAGAAACGTGGCTGGCCTGGTTCACCACGCGGGAAACGGTCT
GATAAGAGACACCGGCATACTCTGCGACATCGTATAACGTTACTGGTTTCACATTCACCACCCTGAATTG
ACTCTCTTCCGGGCGCTATCATGCCATACCGCGAAAGGTTTTGCGCCATTCGATGGTGTCCGGGATCTCG
ACGCTCTCCCTTATGCGACTCCTGCATTAGGAAGCAGCCCAGTAGTAGGTTGAGGCCGTTGAGCACCGCC
GCCGCAAGGAATGGTGCATGCAAGGAGATGGCGCCCAACAGTCCCCCGGCCACGGGGCCTGCCACCATAC
CCACGCCGAAACAAGCGCTCATGAGCCCGAAGTGGCGAGCCCGATCTTCCCCATCGGTGATGTCGGCGAT
ATAGGCGCCAGCAACCGCACCTGTGGCGCCGGTGATGCCGGCCACGATGCGTCCGGCGTAGAGGATCGAG
ATCTCGATCCCGCGAAATTAATACGACTCACTATAGGGGAATTGTGAGCGGATAACAATTCCCCTCTAGA
AATAATTTTGTTTAACTTTAAGAAGGAGATATATCCATGGGCAGCAGCCATCACCATCACCATCACAGCA
GCGGCAGACTGGAAGTTCTGTTCCAGGGGCCGATGGTGAGCAAGGGCGAGGAGCTGTTCACCGGGGTGGT
GCCCATCCTGGTCGAGCTGGACGGCGACGTAAACGGCCACAAGTTCAGCGTGTCCGGCGAGGGCGAGGGC
GATGCCACCTACGGCAAGCTGACCCTGAAGTTCATCTGCACCACCGGCAAGCTGCCCGTGCCCTGGCCCA
CCCTCGTGACCACCCTGACCTACGGCGTGCAGTGCTTCAGCCGCTACCCCGACCACATGAAGCAGCACGA
CTTCTTCAAGTCCGCCATGCCCGAAGGCTACGTCCAGGAGCGCACCATCTTCTTCAAGGACGACGGCAAC
TACAAGACCCGCGCCGAGGTGAAGTTCGAGGGCGACACCCTGGTGAACCGCATCGAGCTGAAGGGCATCG
ACTTCAAGGAGGACGGCAACATCCTGGGGCACAAGCTGGAGTACAACTACAACAGCCACAACGTCTATAT
CATGGCCGACAAGCAGAAGAACGGCATCAAGGTGAACTTCAAGATCCGCCACAACATCGAGGACGGCAGC
GTGCAGCTCGCCGACCACTACCAGCAGAACACCCCCATCGGCGACGGCCCCGTGCTGCTGCCCGACAACC
ACTACCTGAGCACCCAGTCCGCCCTGAGCAAAGACCCCAACGAGAAGCGCGATCACATGGTCCTGCTGGA
GTTCGTGACCGCCGCCGGGATCACTCTCGGCATGGACGAGCTGTACAAGGGATCCGCTGGCTCCGCTGCT
GGTTCTGGCGCGGCCGCCATGGAAGAACTGAACAAGTACAAGCGGGACCTCGAGAACATCAGCACCAAGT
ACATCCTGCTCGAGAAAGAGAACAAAGAGCTGCGCGAGAAGAACGACGAGCTGAACCGGAAGCTGACCAT
CCAGCTGAACAACAACGCCGTGCTGGAAGAGAAGCTGGGCGTGCAGAACCGGAACAACGAGATCTACATC
ACCGTGCCTCGGAAGATCCAGGGCGAAGAGGGCCTGATGAGAAAGTACACCGCCTACGTGATCGAGGTGG
AAGGCAGCGAGAACAAGAGATACCAAGTGACCCGGCGGTACAAGCAGTTCGTGCTGCTGCATACCCAGCT
CGTCAGAGTGTTCGGCGAGCACGATCTGCCTTCTCTGCCTGCCAAAGCCAACGGCCTGTACTTCAGCAAG
GACGACCACACCGAGAAGCGGAGAGTGAACCTGCAAGAGTACCTGCAGAACCTGGCCAAGAATCCCGCCA
TCCTGAACAGCCCCGTGTTCTACCACTTCCTGAAGAGAGATGAGGGCCAGAACATCGACCACGTGCCAAG
CAGCACACCCAGCCATCGAATCGGCGCGCCGTAATAGAAGCTTGAGTATTCTATAGTGTCACCTAAATCC
CAGCTTGATCCGGCTGCTAACAAAGCCCGAAAGGAAGCTGAGTTGGCTGCTGCCACCGCTGAGCAATAAC
TAGCATAACCCCTTGGGGCCTCTAAACGGGTCTTGAGGGGTTTTTTGCTGAAAGGAGGAACTATATCCGG
AT
Features (pLannotate 1.2.2; 20 found; start..end, strand, type, name):
     12..440     +  rep_origin     f1 ori (sequence partly withheld): f1 bacteriophage origin of replication; arrow indicates direction of (+) strand synthesis
    493..550     +  promoter       AmpR promoter (fragment): bla
    559..1374    -  CDS            KanR: aminoglycoside phosphotransferase; aph(3')-Ia; confers resistance to kanamycin in bacteria or G418 (Geneticin®) in eukaryotes
   1496..2084    +  rep_origin     ori: high-copy-number ColE1/pMB1/pBR322/pUC origin of replication
   2270..2409    -  misc_feature   bom: basis of mobility region from pBR322
   2511..2702    -  CDS            rop: Rop protein, which maintains plasmids at low copy number; rop
   2719..3099    +  CDS            YPB1_ECOLX: Protein predicted: Swiss-Prot protein existence level 4. From Escherichia coli.
   3171..3462    -  CDS            TcR (fragment): tetracycline efflux protein; tet; confers resistance to tetracycline
   3477..3498    -  protein_bind   CAP binding site: CAP binding activates transcription in the presence of cAMP. E. coli catabolite activator protein
   3511..4593    -  CDS            lacI: lac repressor; lacI; The lac repressor binds to the lac operator to inhibit transcription in E. coli. This inhibition can be relieved by adding lactose or isopropyl-β-D-thiogalactopyranoside (IPTG).
   4594..4671    -  promoter       lacI promoter: lacI
   4679..4958    -  CDS            TcR (fragment): tetracycline efflux protein; tet; confers resistance to tetracycline
   4980..4998    +  promoter       T7 promoter: promoter for bacteriophage T7 RNA polymerase
   4999..5023    +  protein_bind   lac operator: The lac repressor binds to the lac operator to inhibit transcription in E. coli. This inhibition can be relieved by adding lactose or isopropyl-β-D-thiogalactopyranoside (IPTG). lac repressor encoded by lacI
   5038..5060    +  RBS            RBS: efficient ribosome binding site from bacteriophage T7 gene 10 (Olins and Rangwala, 1989)
   5080..5097    +  CDS            7xHis (fragment): 6xHis affinity tag
   5134..5850    +  CDS            EGFP: EGFP is a basic (constitutively fluorescent) green fluorescent protein published in 1996, derived from Aequorea victoria. It is reported to be a rapidly-maturing weak dimer with moderate acid sensitivity.
   6481..6499    -  promoter       SP6 promoter: promoter for bacteriophage SP6 RNA polymerase
   6514..6563    +  CDS            SET1 (fragment): solubility-enhancement tag derived from T7 phage gene 10B
   6571..6618    +  terminator     T7 terminator: transcription terminator for bacteriophage T7 RNA polymerase
