[The description below was written by a language model from this plasmid's Addgene catalogue record and pLannotate feature annotations shown in this document.]
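Description:
pJV0042 is a bacterial expression plasmid built on the pOCC10 backbone for producing a 6xHis-EGFP-SnxA fusion protein in E. coli. The sequenced record is 6,643 nt. It is maintained through a ColE1/pMB1-type origin and selected with kanamycin via an aph(3')-Ia resistance gene. The catalogue lists it as high copy, although the feature table also shows a rop gene and the pBR322 bom region, elements typical of pET-style backbones that moderate copy number. An f1 phage origin is present, along with remnant fragments of a tetracycline resistance gene that are presumably non-functional backbone leftovers.

The expression cassette follows the standard T7/lac design. A T7 promoter is immediately followed by a lac operator and the T7 gene 10 ribosome binding site, and a plasmid-borne lacI gene with its own promoter supplies repressor. Transcription therefore depends on a host providing T7 RNA polymerase and is induced with IPTG. The open reading frame begins with a 6xHis affinity tag, continues into EGFP, and is followed by the SnxA insert (DDB_G0289833, about 559 bp, listed as synthetic). pLannotate does not annotate SnxA itself, but it fits the unannotated stretch between EGFP and the downstream elements. After this come an antisense SP6 promoter, a short fragment matching a T7 gene 10B solubility tag, and the T7 terminator. The record does not say whether that fragment is translated.

The associated publication describes a PI(3,5)P2 reporter used to follow PIKfyve activity on macropinosomes and phagosomes. This suggests the plasmid is used to make purified, His-tagged fluorescent SnxA protein as a recombinant lipid-binding probe, though the record states only bacterial expression as the purpose.
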