Addgene plasmid #205138: pJV0042
Purpose: Expression of 6xHis-EGFP-SnxA in bacteria
Depositing lab: Jason King. Depositing organization: University of Sheffield. Publication: A PI(3,5)P2 reporter reveals PIKfyve activity and dynamics on macropinosomes and phagosomes. Vines JH, Maib H, Buckley CM, Gueho A, Zhu Z, Soldati T, Murray DH, King JS. J Cell Biol. 2023 Sep 4;222(9):e202209077. doi: 10.1083/jcb.202209077. Epub 2023 Jun 29. PubMed 37382666.
Backbone
  Vector backbone: pOCC10
  Backbone size w/o insert (bp): 5976
  Vector type: Bacterial Expression
Growth in bacteria
  Bacterial resistance: Kanamycin, 50 μg/mL
  Growth temperature: 37°C
  Growth strain: DH5alpha
  Copy number: High Copy
Gene/Insert
  Gene/Insert name: SnxA (alt name: DDB_G0289833)
  Species: Synthetic
  Insert size (bp): 559
  Tag / fusion protein: 6xHis (N terminal on insert)
  Cloning method: Restriction Enzyme; 5′ cloning site Unknown (unknown if destroyed)
Terms and licenses: Academic/Nonprofit Terms; Industry Terms: Not Available to Industry
How to cite: pJV0042 was a gift from Jason King (Addgene plasmid # 205138 ; http://n2t.net/addgene:205138 ; RRID:Addgene_205138)
